Addgene plasmid #57705: Dendra2-CD9-10
Purpose: Localization: Tetraspanin/Membrane, Excitation: 490 / 553, Emission: 507 / 573
Depositing lab: Michael Davidson. Depositing organization: Florida State University, Tallahassee.
Backbone
  Vector backbone: Dendra2
  Backbone size w/o insert (bp): 4750
  Vector type: Mammalian Expression
  Selectable markers: Neomycin (select with G418)
Growth in bacteria
  Bacterial resistance: Kanamycin, 50 μg/mL
  Growth temperature: 37°C
  Growth strain: DH5alpha
  Copy number: High Copy
Gene/Insert
  Gene/Insert name: CD9 (alt name: NM_001769.2)
  Species: H. sapiens (human)
  Entrez Gene: CD9 (a.k.a. BTCC-1, DRAP-27, MIC3, MRP-1, TSPAN-29, TSPAN29)
  Promoter: CMV
  Tag / fusion protein: Dendra2
  Cloning method: Unknown
  Sequencing primers: 5′ CMV-F; 3′ SV40pA-R
Terms and licenses: Academic/Nonprofit Terms; Industry Terms
Depositor comments: . Excitation = 490 / 553; Emission = 507 / 573
How to cite: Dendra2-CD9-10 was a gift from Michael Davidson (Addgene plasmid # 57705 ; http://n2t.net/addgene:57705 ; RRID:Addgene_57705)
