[The description below was written by a language model from this plasmid's Addgene catalogue record and pLannotate feature annotations shown in this document.]
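Description:
Dendra2-CD9-10 is a mammalian expression plasmid that produces human CD9 (tetraspanin-29) fused to the photoconvertible fluorescent protein Dendra2. It is built on a Dendra2 cloning backbone of about 4.75 kb, and the sequenced construct is 5,401 nt in total. In the feature table, the CMV immediate early enhancer and promoter are followed by the Dendra2 coding sequence, then a short remnant of the multiple cloning site that serves as a linker, and then the CD9 open reading frame. This places Dendra2 at the N-terminus of CD9. The "10" in the name probably refers to the linker length, but the record does not say so. The transcript ends at an SV40 polyadenylation signal. The short large T antigen fragment annotated just upstream of that signal is most likely part of the same SV40-derived terminator region, not a functional gene.

The plasmid replicates in bacteria from a high-copy ColE1/pUC-type origin and also carries an f1 origin. A single NeoR/KanR (aminoglycoside phosphotransferase) gene provides selection in both hosts. It sits behind tandem bacterial (bla) and SV40 early promoters and is followed by the HSV TK polyadenylation signal, giving kanamycin resistance in E. coli and G418 resistance in transfected mammalian cells. The small ble and bGH poly(A) fragments appear to be backbone remnants or incidental annotation matches.

The construct is intended as a localization marker for tetraspanin-containing membranes in live-cell imaging. The unconverted green form of Dendra2 is excited at about 490 nm and emits at about 507 nm, while the red form produced by photoconversion is excited at about 553 nm and emits at about 573 nm. Photoconverting a chosen region therefore lets a selected pool of CD9 be highlighted and followed over time.
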