Features (pLannotate 1.2.2; 17 found; start..end, strand, type, name):
      1..304     +  enhancer       CMV enhancer: human cytomegalovirus immediate early enhancer
    305..508     +  promoter       CMV promoter: human cytomegalovirus (CMV) immediate early promoter
    553..1242    +  CDS            Dendra2: Dendra2 is a photoconvertible green fluorescent protein published in 2006, derived from Dendronephthya sp.. It has high acid sensitivity.
   1243..1271    +  misc_feature   MCS (fragment): multiple cloning site
   1273..1953    +  CDS            CD9: CD9_HUMAN - Also known as MIC3, TSPAN29. Experimental evidence at protein level: Swiss-Prot protein existence level 1. Integral membrane protein associated with integrins, which regulates different processes, such as sperm-egg fusion, platelet activation and aggregation, and cell adhesion (PubMed:8478605, PubMed:14575715, PubMed:18541721). Present at the cell surface of oocytes and plays a key role in sperm-egg fusion, possibly by organizing multiprotein complexes and the morphology of the membrane required for the fusion (By similarity). In myoblasts, associates with CD81 and PTGFRN and inhib
   1968..2005    +  misc_feature   MCS (fragment): multiple cloning site
   2022..2106    +  CDS            large T antigen (fragment): large T antigen from SV40 (simian virus 40)
   2129..2250    +  polyA_signal   SV40 poly(A) signal: SV40 polyadenylation signal
   2284..2712    -  rep_origin     f1 ori (sequence partly withheld): f1 bacteriophage origin of replication; arrow indicates direction of (+) strand synthesis
   2739..2843    +  promoter       AmpR promoter: bla
   2845..3202    +  promoter       SV40 promoter: SV40 enhancer and early promoter
   3237..4031    +  CDS            NeoR/KanR: aminoglycoside phosphotransferase from Tn5; aph(3')-II (or nptII); confers resistance to neomycin, kanamycin, and G418 (Geneticin®)
   4052..4204    +  CDS            ble (fragment): BLE_KLEPN - Experimental evidence at protein level: Swiss-Prot protein existence level 1. Binding protein with a strong affinity to the bleomycin family of antibiotics. Binds to CL990; an antimitotic-antibiotic compound. From Klebsiella pneumoniae.
   4263..4310    +  polyA_signal   HSV TK poly(A) signal: herpes simplex virus thymidine kinase polyadenylation signal (Cole and Stacy, 1985)
   4401..4417    -  polyA_signal   bGH poly(A) signal (fragment): bovine growth hormone polyadenylation signal
   4639..5227    +  rep_origin     ori: high-copy-number ColE1/pMB1/pBR322/pUC origin of replication
   5342..5401    +  enhancer       CMV enhancer (fragment): human cytomegalovirus immediate early enhancer
>Addgene plasmid #57705 | Dendra2-CD9-10 | addgene full sequence | sequence record 492892 | Addgene NGS Result
CGTTACATAACTTACGGTAAATGGCCCGCCTGGCTGACCGCCCAACGACCCCCGCCCATTGACGTCAATA
ATGACGTATGTTCCCATAGTAACGCCAATAGGGACTTTCCATTGACGTCAATGGGTGGAGTATTTACGGT
AAACTGCCCACTTGGCAGTACATCAAGTGTATCATATGCCAAGTACGCCCCCTATTGACGTCAATGACGG
TAAATGGCCCGCCTGGCATTATGCCCAGTACATGACCTTATGGGACTTTCCTACTTGGCAGTACATCTAC
GTATTAGTCATCGCTATTACCATGGTGATGCGGTTTTGGCAGTACATCAATGGGCGTGGATAGCGGTTTG
ACTCACGGGGATTTCCAAGTCTCCACCCCATTGACGTCAATGGGAGTTTGTTTTGGCACCAAAATCAACG
GGACTTTCCAAAATGTCGTAACAACTCCGCCCCATTGACGCAAATGGGCGGTAGGCGTGTACGGTGGGAG
GTCTATATAAGCAGAGCTGGTTTAGTGAACCGTCAGATCCGCTAGCGCTACCGGTCGCCACCATGAACAC
CCCGGGAATTAACCTGATCAAGGAGGACATGCGCGTGAAGGTGCACATGGAGGGCAACGTGAACGGCCAC
GCCTTCGTGATCGAGGGCGAGGGCAAGGGCAAGCCCTACGAGGGCACCCAGACCGCCAACCTGACCGTGA
AGGAGGGCGCCCCCCTGCCCTTCAGCTACGACATCCTGACCACCGCCGTGCACTACGGCAACCGGGTGTT
CACCAAGTACCCCGAGGACATCCCCGACTACTTCAAGCAGAGCTTCCCCGAGGGCTACAGCTGGGAGCGC
ACCATGACCTTCGAGGACAAGGGCATCTGCACCATCCGCAGCGACATCAGCCTGGAGGGCGACTGCTTCT
TCCAGAACGTGCGCTTCAAGGGCACCAACTTCCCCCCCAACGGCCCCGTGATGCAGAAGAAGACCCTGAA
GTGGGAGCCCAGCACCGAGAAGCTGCACGTGCGCGACGGCCTGCTGGTGGGCAACATCAACATGGCCCTG
CTGCTGGAGGGCGGCGGCCACTACCTGTGCGACTTCAAGACCACCTACAAGGCCAAGAAGGTGGTGCAGC
TGCCCGACGCCCACTTCGTGGACCACCGCATCGAGATCCTGGGCAACGACAGCGACTACAACAAGGTGAA
GCTGTACGAGCACGCCGTGGCCCGCTACAGCCCCCTGCCCAGCCAGGTGTGGTCCGGACTCAGATCTCGA
GCTCAAGCTTCCCCGGTCAAAGGAGGCACCAAGTGCATCAAATACCTGCTGTTCGGATTTAACTTCATCT
TCTGGCTTGCCGGGATTGCTGTCCTTGCCATTGGACTATGGCTCCGATTCGACTCTCAGACCAAGAGCAT
CTTCGAGCAAGAAACTAATAATAATAATTCCAGCTTCTACACAGGAGTCTATATTCTGATCGGAGCCGGC
GCCCTCATGATGCTGGTGGGCTTCCTGGGCTGCTGCGGGGCTGTGCAGGAGTCCCAGTGCATGCTGGGAC
TGTTCTTCGGCTTCCTCTTGGTGATATTCGCCATTGAAATAGCTGCGGCCATCTGGGGATATTCCCACAA
GGATGAGGTGATTAAGGAAGTCCAGGAGTTTTACAAGGACACCTACAACAAGCTGAAAACCAAGGATGAG
CCCCAGCGGGAAACGCTGAAAGCCATCCACTATGCGTTGAACTGCTGTGGTTTGGCTGGGGGCGTGGAAC
AGTTTATCTCAGACATCTGCCCCAAGAAGGACGTACTCGAAACCTTCACCGTGAAGTCCTGTCCTGATGC
CATCAAAGAGGTCTTCGACAATAAATTCCACATCATCGGCGCAGTGGGCATCGGCATTGCCGTGGTCATG
ATATTTGGCATGATCTTCAGTATGATCTTGTGCTGTGCTATCCGCAGGAACCGCGAGATGGTCTAGGGAT
CCAAGGGCGAATTCTGCAGTCGACGGTACCGCGGGCCCGGGATCCACCGGATCTAGATAACTGATCATAA
TCAGCCATACCACATTTGTAGAGGTTTTACTTGCTTTAAAAAACCTCCCACACCTCCCCCTGAACCTGAA
ACATAAAATGAATGCAATTGTTGTTGTTAACTTGTTTATTGCAGCTTATAATGGTTACAAATAAAGCAAT
AGCATCACAAATTTCACAAATAAAGCATTTTTTTCACTGCATTCTAGTTGTGGTTTGTCCAAACTCATCA
ATGTATCTTAACGCGTAAATTGTAAGCGTTAATATTTTGTTAAAATTCGCGTTAAATTTTTGTTAAATCA
GCTCATTTTTTAACCAATAGGCCGAAATCGGCAAAATCCCTTATAAATCAAAAGAATAGACCGAGATAGG
GT
[37 nt withheld, positions 2383-2419]
AAAGAACGTGGACTCCAACGTCAAAGG
[49 nt withheld, positions 2447-2495]
T
[91 nt withheld, positions 2497-2587]
G
[124 nt withheld, positions 2589-2712]
CAGGTGGCACTTTTCGGGGAAATGTGCGCGGAACCCCTATTTGTTTATTTTTCTAAATACATTCAAATAT
GTATCCGCTCATGAGACAATAACCCTGATAAATGCTTCAATAATATTGAAAAAGGAAGAGTCCTGAGGCG
GAAAGAACCAGCTGTGGAATGTGTGTCAGTTAGGGTGTGGAAAGTCCCCAGGCTCCCCAGCAGGCAGAAG
TATGCAAAGCATGCATCTCAATTAGTCAGCAACCAGGTGTGGAAAGTCCCCAGGCTCCCCAGCAGGCAGA
AGTATGCAAAGCATGCATCTCAATTAGTCAGCAACCATAGTCCCGCCCCTAACTCCGCCCATCCCGCCCC
TAACTCCGCCCAGTTCCGCCCATTCTCCGCCCCATGGCTGACTAATTTTTTTTATTTATGCAGAGGCCGA
GGCCGCCTCGGCCTCTGAGCTATTCCAGAAGTAGTGAGGAGGCTTTTTTGGAGGCCTAGGCTTTTGCAAA
GATCGATCAAGAGACAGGATGAGGATCGTTTCGCATGATTGAACAAGATGGATTGCACGCAGGTTCTCCG
GCCGCTTGGGTGGAGAGGCTATTCGGCTATGACTGGGCACAACAGACAATCGGCTGCTCTGATGCCGCCG
TGTTCCGGCTGTCAGCGCAGGGGCGCCCGGTTCTTTTTGTCAAGACCGACCTGTCCGGTGCCCTGAATGA
ACTGCAAGACGAGGCAGCGCGGCTATCGTGGCTGGCCACGACGGGCGTTCCTTGCGCAGCTGTGCTCGAC
GTTGTCACTGAAGCGGGAAGGGACTGGCTGCTATTGGGCGAAGTGCCGGGGCAGGATCTCCTGTCATCTC
ACCTTGCTCCTGCCGAGAAAGTATCCATCATGGCTGATGCAATGCGGCGGCTGCATACGCTTGATCCGGC
TACCTGCCCATTCGACCACCAAGCGAAACATCGCATCGAGCGAGCACGTACTCGGATGGAAGCCGGTCTT
GTCGATCAGGATGATCTGGACGAAGAGCATCAGGGGCTCGCGCCAGCCGAACTGTTCGCCAGGCTCAAGG
CGAGCATGCCCGACGGCGAGGATCTCGTCGTGACCCATGGCGATGCCTGCTTGCCGAATATCATGGTGGA
AAATGGCCGCTTTTCTGGATTCATCGACTGTGGCCGGCTGGGTGTGGCGGACCGCTATCAGGACATAGCG
TTGGCTACCCGTGATATTGCTGAAGAGCTTGGCGGCGAATGGGCTGACCGCTTCCTCGTGCTTTACGGTA
TCGCCGCTCCCGATTCGCAGCGCATCGCCTTCTATCGCCTTCTTGACGAGTTCTTCTGAGCGGGACTCTG
GGGTTCGAAATGACCGACCAAGCGACGCCCAACCTGCCATCACGAGATTTCGATTCCACCGCCGCCTTCT
ATGAAAGGTTGGGCTTCGGAATCGTTTTCCGGGACGCCGGCTGGATGATCCTCCAGCGCGGGGATCTCAT
GCTGGAGTTCTTCGCCCACCCTAGGGGGAGGCTAACTGAAACACGGAAGGAGACAATACCGGAAGGAACC
CGCGCTATGACGGCAATAAAAAGACAGAATAAAACGCACGGTGTTGGGTCGTTTGTTCATAAACGCGGGG
TTCGGTCCCAGGGCTGGCACTCTGTCGATACCCCACCGAGACCCCATTGGGGCCAATACGCCCGCGTTTC
TTCCTTTTCCCCACCCCACCCCCCAAGTTCGGGTGAAGGCCCAGGGCTCGCAGCCAACGTCGGGGCGGCA
GGCCCTGCCATAGCCTCAGGTTACTCATATATACTTTAGATTGATTTAAAACTTCATTTTTAATTTAAAA
GGATCTAGGTGAAGATCCTTTTTGATAATCTCATGACCAAAATCCCTTAACGTGAGTTTTCGTTCCACTG
AGCGTCAGACCCCGTAGAAAAGATCAAAGGATCTTCTTGAGATCCTTTTTTTCTGCGCGTAATCTGCTGC
TTGCAAACAAAAAAACCACCGCTACCAGCGGTGGTTTGTTTGCCGGATCAAGAGCTACCAACTCTTTTTC
CGAAGGTAACTGGCTTCAGCAGAGCGCAGATACCAAATACTGTTCTTCTAGTGTAGCCGTAGTTAGGCCA
CCACTTCAAGAACTCTGTAGCACCGCCTACATACCTCGCTCTGCTAATCCTGTTACCAGTGGCTGCTGCC
AGTGGCGATAAGTCGTGTCTTACCGGGTTGGACTCAAGACGATAGTTACCGGATAAGGCGCAGCGGTCGG
GCTGAACGGGGGGTTCGTGCACACAGCCCAGCTTGGAGCGAACGACCTACACCGAACTGAGATACCTACA
GCGTGAGCTATGAGAAAGCGCCACGCTTCCCGAAGGGAGAAAGGCGGACAGGTATCCGGTAAGCGGCAGG
GTCGGAACAGGAGAGCGCACGAGGGAGCTTCCAGGGGGAAACGCCTGGTATCTTTATAGTCCTGTCGGGT
TTCGCCACCTCTGACTTGAGCGTCGATTTTTGTGATGCTCGTCAGGGGGGCGGAGCCTATGGAAAAACGC
CAGCAACGCGGCCTTTTTACGGTTCCTGGCCTTTTGCTGGCCTTTTGCTCACATGTTCTTTCCTGCGTTA
TCCCCTGATTCTGTGGATAACCGTATTACCGCCATGCATTAGTTATTAATAGTAATCAATTACGGGGTCA
TTAGTTCATAGCCCATATATGGAGTTCCG
