>Addgene plasmid #57705 | Dendra2-CD9-10 | depositor partial sequence | sequence record 88860 | insert sequence
GACGTCAGATCCGCTAGCGCTACCGGTCGCCACCATGAACACCCCGGGAATTAACCTGATCAAGGAGGAC
ATGCGCGTGAAGGTGCACATGGAGGGCAACGTGAACGGCCACGCCTTCGTGATCGAGGGCGAGGGCAAGG
GCAAGCCCTACGAGGGCACCCAGACCGCCAACCTGACCGTGAAGGAGGGCGCCCCCCTGCCCTTCAGCTA
CGACATCCTGACCACCGCCGTGCACTACGGCAACCGGGTGTTCACCAAGTACCCCGAGGACATCCCCGAC
TACTTCAAGCAGAGCTTCCCCGAGGGCTACAGCTGGGAGCGCACCATGACCTTCGAGGACAAGGGCATCT
GCACCATCCGCAGCGACATCAGCCTGGAGGGCGACTGCTTCTTCCAGAACGTGCGCTTCAAGGGCACCAA
CTTCCCCCCCAACGGCCCCGTGATGCAGAAGAAGACCCTGAAGTGGGAGCCCAGCACCGAGAAGCTGCAC
GTGCGCGACGGCCTGCTGGTGGGCAACATCAACATGGCCCTGCTGCTGGAGGGCGGCGGCCACTACCTGT
GCGACTTCAAGACCACCTACAAGGCCAAGAAGGTGGTGCAGCTGCCCGACGCCCACTTCGTGGACCACCG
CATCGAGATCCTGGGCAACGACAGCGACTACAACAAGGTGAAGCTGTACGAGCACGCCGTGGCCCGCTAC
AGCCCCCTGCCCAGCCAGGTGTGGTCCGGACTCAGATCTCGAGCTCAAGCTTCCCCGGTCAAAGGAGGCA
CCAAGTGCATCAAATACCTGCTGTTCGGATTTAACTTCATCTTCTGGCTTGCCGGGATTGCTGTCCTTGC
CATTGGACTATGGCTCCGATTCGACTCTCAGACCAAGAGCATCTTCGAGCAAGAAACTAATAATAATAAT
TCCAGCTTCTACACAGGAGTCTATATTCTGATCGGAGCCGGCGCCCTCATGATGCTGGTGGGCTTCCTGG
GCTGCTGCGGGGCTGTGCAGGAGTCCCAGTGCATGCTGGGACTGTTCTTCGGCTTCCTCTTGGTGATATT
CGCCATTGAAATAGCTGCGGCCATCTGGGGATATTCCCACAAGGATGAGGTGATTAAGGAAGTCCAGGAG
TTTTACAAGGACACCTACAACAAGCTGAAAACCAAGGATGAGCCCCAGCGGGAAACGCTGAAAGCCATCC
ACTATGCGTTGAACTGCTGTGGTTTGGCTGGGGGCGTGGAACAGTTTATCTCAGACATCTGCCCCAAGAA
GGACGTACTCGAAACCTTCACCGTGAAGTCCTGTCCTGATGCCATCAAAGAGGTCTTCGACAATAAATTC
CACATCATCGGCGCAGTGGGCATCGGCATTGCCGTGGTCATGATATTTGGCATGATCTTCAGTATGATCT
TGTGCTGTGCTATCCGCAGGAACCGCGAGATGGTCTAGGGATCCAAGGGCGAATTCTGCAGTCGACGGTA
CCGCGGGCCCGGGATCCACCGGATCTAGATAACTGATCATAATCAGCC
