>Addgene plasmid #57705 | Dendra2-CD9-10 | addgene partial sequence | sequence record 104744 | SV40pA-R 5'-GAAATTTGTGATGCTATTGC-3'
ACAACAACAATTGCATTCATTTTATGTTTCAGGTTCAGGGGGAGGTGTGGGAGGTTTTTTAAAGCAAGTA
AAACCTCTACAAATGTGGTATGGCTGATTATGATCAGTTATCTAGATCCGGTGGATCCCGGGCCCGCGGT
ACCGTCGACTGCAGAATTCGCCCTTGGATCCCTAGACCATCTCGCGGTTCCTGCGGATAGCACAGCACAA
GATCATACTGAAGATCATGCCAAATATCATGACCACGGCAATGCCGATGCCCACTGCGCCGATGATGTGG
AATTTATTGTCGAAGACCTCTTTGATGGCATCAGGACAGGACTTCACGGTGAAGGTTTCGAGTACGTCCT
TCTTGGGGCAGATGTCTGAGATAAACTGTTCCACGCCCCCAGCCAAACCACAGCAGTTCAACGCATAGTG
GATGGCTTTCAGCGTTTCCCGCTGGGGCTCATCCTTGGTTTTCAGCTTGTTGTAGGTGTCCTTGTAAAAC
TCCTGGACTTCCTTAATCACCTCATCCTTGTGGGAATATCCCCAGATGGCCGCAGCTATTTCAATGGCGA
ATATCACCAAGAGGAAGCCGAAGAACAGTCCCAGCATGCACTGGGACTCCTGCACAGCCCCGCAGCAGCC
CAGGAAGCCCACCAGCATCATGAGGGCGCCGGCTCCGATCAGAATATAGACTCCTGTGTAGAAGCTGGAA
TTATTATTATTAGTTTCTTGCTCGAAGATGCTCTTGGTCTGAGAGTCGAATCGGAGCCATAGTCCAATGG
CAAGGACAGCAATCCCGGCAAGCCAGAAGATGAAGTTAAATCCGAACAGCAGGTATTTGATGCACTTGGT
GCCTCCTTTGACCGG
